>Addgene plasmid #240299 | pHnS KI;Lmnb1 Donor;3xV5 KO;Rbfox3 | addgene full sequence | sequence record 478518 | Addgene NGS Result
CCTGCAGGCAGCTGCGCGCTCGCTCGCTCACTGAGGCCGCCCGGGCGTCGGGCGACCTTTGGTCGCCCGG
CCTCAGTGAGCGAGCGAGCGCGCAGAGAGGGAGTGGCCAACTCCATCACTAGGGGTTCCTGCGGCCGCCG
GTAGGTCCCTCGACGTTAACCGTGACCGAGCTTGTCTGCCCGCGCAGTCCACTAGACAGACGCGCAGAGG
TCGGGCGGGCCTAGGGCCAATTTCCCATGGTTCCCTTCATTTGCATATATGATGTAATAAGGTTATGGAG
ACTATTAAACTTAGCCCTAATCAAACTATATGATGATAATGTGTGTGGTACAAAAGGTCATAACTTATTA
TATACTTTGAAACTTAAAAAAGGGTTACAGTTTAGTCACCATAACTGTAAAATTTTTTCTATTCTTAGCT
TTATATAGTTCTTGAGAGGCCATGTTTATGTTGGGCTGCTGCTTCTCCGTGTTTAAGAGCTAAGCTGGAA
ACAGCATAGCAAGTTTAAATAAGGCTAGTCCGTTATCAACTTGAAAAAGTGGCACCGAGTCGGTGCTTTT
TTTCCAGTCTGACTATCACGATGGATCCGACGCGCCATCTCTAGGCCCGCGCCGGCCCCCTCGCACGGAC
TTGTGGGAGAAGCTCGGCTACTCCCCTGCCCCGGTTAATTTGCATATAATATTTCCTAGTAACTATAGAG
GCTTAATGTGCGATAAAAGACAGATAATCTGTTCTTTTTAATACTAGCTACATTTTACATGATAGGCTTG
GATTTCTATAACTTCGTATAGCATACATTATACGAAGTTATAAACAGCACAAAAGGAAACTCACCCTAAC
TGTAAAGTAATTGTGTGTTTTGAGACTATAAGTATCCCTTGGAGAACCACCTTGTTGCTTCTTATTGGTC
ATGACCCGTTTGAGAGCTAAGCAGAAAGCTGCATAGCAAGTTCAAATAAGGCTAGTCCGTACACAACTTG
AAAAAGTGGCAGCCGAGTCGGCTGCTTTTTTTGCTCGAATCTACACTCAGCTATGGCGCGCCCCAAGGTC
GGGCAGGAAGAGGGCCTATTTCCCATGATTCCTTCATATTTGCATATACGATACAAGGCTGTTAGAGAGA
TAATTGGAATTAATTTGACTGTAAACACAAAGATATTAGTACAAAATACGTGACGTAGAAAGTAATAATT
TCTTGGGTAGTTTGCAGTTTTAAAATTATGTTTTAAAATGGACTATCATATGCTTACCGTAACTTGAAAG
TATTTCGATTTCTTGGCTTTATATATCTTGTGGAAAGCCAGAAACATGGGCACCGCCGTCGCCTATCGGT
TTCAGAGCTAAGCACAAGAGTGCATAGCAAGTTGAAATAAGGCTAGTCCGTTTACAACTTGAAAAAGTGG
CACCCGAGTCGGGTGCTTTTTTTCTCGAGTACTAGGATCCATTAGGCGGTCTAGGAACGCTGACGTCATC
AACCCGCTCCAAGGAATCGCGGGCCCAGTGTCACTAGGCGGGAACACCCAGCGCGCGTGCGCCCTGGCAG
GAAGATGGCTGTGAGGGACAGGGGAGTGGCGCCCTGCAATATTTGCATGTCGCTATGTGTTCTGGGAAAT
CACCATAAACGTGAAATGTCTTTGGATTTGGGAATCTTATAAGTTCTGTATGAGACCACCACCGGACGTG
ACAAGTTCACATAAGTTTAAGAGCTAAGCTCAGAAGAGCATAGCAAGTTTAAATAAGGCTAGTCCGTACT
CAACTTGAAAAAGTGGCAGCCGAGTCGGCTGCTTTTTTTGGTCTGAGACGCCGCGCCATTATGTGAACTT
GTCACGTCGGATCCCTAGCTAGCTAGCTAGCGTGGAGTCCAGGCCCAACAGAGGGTTAGGGATAGGCTTA
CCTTGTTGCTGTGTGCTATCCAGACCGAGAAGTGGGTTTGGAATGGGCTTACCCTGCTGCTGAGTACTAT
CAAGTCCAAGGAGGGGGTTCGGTATAGGTTTTCCTTCTCGAGCCATTATGTGAACTTGTCACGTCCACGC
GTGTGTCTAGACTGCGCGGCCGCAGGAACCCCTAGTGATGGAGTTGGCCACTCCCTCTCTGCGCGCTCGC
TCGCTCACTGAGGCCGGGCGACCAAAGGTCGCCCGACGCCCGGGCTTTGCCCGGGCGGCCTCAGTGAGCG
AGCGAGCGCGCAGCTGCCTGCAGGGGCGCCTGATGCGGTATTTTCTCCTTACGCATCTGTGCGGTATTTC
ACACCGCATA
[95 nt withheld, positions 2251-2345]
T
[46 nt withheld, positions 2347-2392]
C
[141 nt withheld, positions 2394-2534]
CCTTTGACGTTGGAGTCCACGTTCTTT
[37 nt withheld, positions 2562-2598]
ACTCTATCTCGGGCTATTCTTTTGATTTATAAGGGATTTTGCCGATTTCGGTCTATTGGTTAAAAAATGA
GCTGATTTAACAAAAATTTAACGCGAATTTTAACAAAATATTAACGTTTACAATTTTATGGTGCACTCTC
AGTACAATCTGCTCTGATGCCGCATAGTTAAGCCAGCCCCGACACCCGCCAACACCCGCTGACGCGCCCT
GACGGGCTTGTCTGCTCCCGGCATCCGCTTACAGACAAGCTGTGACCGTCTCCGGGAGCTGCATGTGTCA
GAGGTTTTCACCGTCATCACCGAAACGCGCGAGACGAAAGGGCCTCGTGATACGCCTATTTTTATAGGTT
AATGTCATGATAATAATGGTTTCTTAGACGTCAGGTGGCACTTTTCGGGGAAATGTGCGCGGAACCCCTA
TTTGTTTATTTTTCTAAATACATTCAAATATGTATCCGCTCATGAGACAATAACCCTGATAAATGCTTCA
ATAATATTGAAAAAGGAAGAGTATGAGTATTCAACATTTCCGTGTCGCCCTTATTCCCTTTTTTGCGGCA
TTTTGCCTTCCTGTTTTTGCTCACCCAGAAACGCTGGTGAAAGTAAAAGATGCTGAAGATCAGTTGGGTG
CACGAGTGGGTTACATCGAACTGGATCTCAACAGCGGTAAGATCCTTGAGAGTTTTCGCCCCGAAGAACG
TTTTCCAATGATGAGCACTTTTAAAGTTCTGCTATGTGGCGCGGTATTATCCCGTATTGACGCCGGGCAA
GAGCAACTCGGTCGCCGCATACACTATTCTCAGAATGACTTGGTTGAGTACTCACCAGTCACAGAAAAGC
ATCTTACGGATGGCATGACAGTAAGAGAATTATGCAGTGCTGCCATAACCATGAGTGATAACACTGCGGC
CAACTTACTTCTGACAACGATCGGAGGACCGAAGGAGCTAACCGCTTTTTTGCACAACATGGGGGATCAT
GTAACTCGCCTTGATCGTTGGGAACCGGAGCTGAATGAAGCCATACCAAACGACGAGCGTGACACCACGA
TGCCTGTAGCAATGGCAACAACGTTGCGCAAACTATTAACTGGCGAACTACTTACTCTAGCTTCCCGGCA
ACAATTAATAGACTGGATGGAGGCGGATAAAGTTGCAGGACCACTTCTGCGCTCGGCCCTTCCGGCTGGC
TGGTTTATTGCTGATAAATCTGGAGCCGGTGAGCGTGGGTCTCGCGGTATCATTGCAGCACTGGGGCCAG
ATGGTAAGCCCTCCCGTATCGTAGTTATCTACACGACGGGGAGTCAGGCAACTATGGATGAACGAAATAG
ACAGATCGCTGAGATAGGTGCCTCACTGATTAAGCATTGGTAACTGTCAGACCAAGTTTACTCATATATA
CTTTAGATTGATTTAAAACTTCATTTTTAATTTAAAAGGATCTAGGTGAAGATCCTTTTTGATAATCTCA
TGACCAAAATCCCTTAACGTGAGTTTTCGTTCCACTGAGCGTCAGACCCCGTAGAAAAGATCAAAGGATC
TTCTTGAGATCCTTTTTTTCTGCGCGTAATCTGCTGCTTGCAAACAAAAAAACCACCGCTACCAGCGGTG
GTTTGTTTGCCGGATCAAGAGCTACCAACTCTTTTTCCGAAGGTAACTGGCTTCAGCAGAGCGCAGATAC
CAAATACTGTTCTTCTAGTGTAGCCGTAGTTAGGCCACCACTTCAAGAACTCTGTAGCACCGCCTACATA
CCTCGCTCTGCTAATCCTGTTACCAGTGGCTGCTGCCAGTGGCGATAAGTCGTGTCTTACCGGGTTGGAC
TCAAGACGATAGTTACCGGATAAGGCGCAGCGGTCGGGCTGAACGGGGGGTTCGTGCACACAGCCCAGCT
TGGAGCGAACGACCTACACCGAACTGAGATACCTACAGCGTGAGCTATGAGAAAGCGCCACGCTTCCCGA
AGGGAGAAAGGCGGACAGGTATCCGGTAAGCGGCAGGGTCGGAACAGGAGAGCGCACGAGGGAGCTTCCA
GGGGGAAACGCCTGGTATCTTTATAGTCCTGTCGGGTTTCGCCACCTCTGACTTGAGCGTCGATTTTTGT
GATGCTCGTCAGGGGGGCGGAGCCTATGGAAAAACGCCAGCAACGCGGCCTTTTTACGGTTCCTGGCCTT
TTGCTGGCCTTTTGCTCACATGT
Features (pLannotate 1.2.2; 16 found; start..end, strand, type, name):
     12..39      +  repeat_region  AAV2 ITR (fragment): inverted terminal repeat of adeno-associated virus serotype 2 inverted
     68..95      +  repeat_region  AAV2 ITR (fragment): inverted terminal repeat of adeno-associated virus serotype 2 inverted
    489..556     +  misc_RNA       tracrRNA (fragment): trans-activating CRISPR RNA for the Streptococcus pyogenes CRISPR/Cas9 system
    778..811     +  protein_bind   loxP: Cre-mediated recombination occurs in the 8-bp core sequence (GCATACAT). Cre recombinase
   1060..1297    +  promoter       U6 promoter: RNA polymerase III promoter for human U6 snRNA
   1455..1669    +  promoter       H1 promoter: human H1 RNA promoter
   1695..1787    +  ncRNA          tracrRNA: Accession: RF02348 - Trans-activating crRNA
   1870..1892    -  CDS            V5 tag (fragment): epitope tag from simian virus 5
   2054..2194    +  repeat_region  AAV2 ITR: inverted terminal repeat of adeno-associated virus serotype 2 inverted
   2199..2250    -  misc_feature   bom (fragment): basis of mobility region from pBR322
   2269..2724    +  rep_origin     f1 ori (sequence partly withheld): f1 bacteriophage origin of replication; arrow indicates direction of (+) strand synthesis
   2725..2774    -  misc_feature   bom (fragment): basis of mobility region from pBR322
   2876..2911    -  CDS            rop (fragment): Rop protein, which maintains plasmids at low copy number; rop
   3006..3110    +  promoter       AmpR promoter: bla
   3111..3971    +  CDS            AmpR: β-lactamase; bla; confers resistance to ampicillin, carbenicillin, and related antibiotics
   4142..4730    +  rep_origin     ori: high-copy-number ColE1/pMB1/pBR322/pUC origin of replication
