[The description below was written by a language model from this plasmid's Addgene catalogue record and pLannotate feature annotations shown in this document.]
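Description:
pHnS KI;Lmnb1 Donor;3xV5 KO;Rbfox3 is an AAV transfer plasmid of about 4.8 kb built on the pHnS backbone. It combines CRISPR knock-in tagging of one gene with knockout of a second gene from a single vector. In bacteria it is maintained as a high-copy plasmid through a ColE1/pUC-type origin and selected with ampicillin via the β-lactamase gene. An f1 origin and small pBR322-derived remnants (bom and rop fragments) are also annotated in the backbone. The payload lies between AAV2 inverted terminal repeats, which allow it to be packaged into recombinant AAV particles. One ITR is annotated in full, while the other appears only as short fragments, which may reflect how hard these repeats are to sequence and annotate.

According to the catalogue entry, the insert encodes one guide RNA directing knock-in at Lmnb1 (lamin B1) and three guide RNAs directing knockout of Rbfox3, the gene encoding the neuronal marker NeuN. It also carries a 3xV5 epitope tag donor meant for integration at the Lmnb1 cut site. The feature table is consistent with this design: it shows human U6 and H1 RNA polymerase III promoters, S. pyogenes Cas9 guide scaffold (tracrRNA) sequences, and a V5 tag fragment in reverse orientation. Only two Pol III promoters are annotated for the four guides, so the promoters driving the remaining guides are not identified. A single loxP site is also annotated, but the record does not explain its role. No Cas9 coding sequence is annotated, so the nuclease must be supplied separately. The likely use is to label endogenous lamin B1 with V5 in transduced cells while disrupting NeuN, but the record does not state the target species or the experimental context.
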