Addgene plasmid #240299: pHnS KI;Lmnb1 Donor;3xV5 KO;Rbfox3
Purpose: KI:Lmnb1 Donor:3xV5 KO:NeuN
Depositing lab: Yuki Ogawa. Depositing organization: Baylor College of Medicine.
Backbone
  Vector backbone: pHnS
  Vector type: AAV
Growth in bacteria
  Bacterial resistance: Ampicillin, 100 μg/mL
  Growth temperature: 37°C
  Growth strain: NEB Stable
  Copy number: High Copy
Gene/Insert
  Gene/Insert name: KI gRNA for Lmnnb1 (alt name: KO gRNAs for NeuN)
  gRNA/shRNA sequence: KI gRNA for Lmnnb1: GACGTGACAAGTTCACATAA, KO gRNAs for NeuN: #1 TTGGGCTGCTGCTTCTCCGT, #2 CTTCTTATTGGTCATGACCC, #3 GGCACCGCCGTCGCCTATCG
  Species: Other
  Mutation: NA
  Cloning method: Ligation Independent Cloning
Terms and licenses: Academic/Nonprofit Terms; Industry Terms: Not Available to Industry
How to cite: pHnS KI;Lmnb1 Donor;3xV5 KO;Rbfox3 was a gift from Yuki Ogawa (Addgene plasmid # 240299 ; http://n2t.net/addgene:240299 ; RRID:Addgene_240299)
